Addgene plasmid #122852: pACT1:Cas9-GFP, U6:sgTK
Purpose: Expresses Cas9 fused with GFP and a sgRNA targeting the Cryptosporidium parvum TK gene
Depositing lab: David Sibley. Depositing organization: Washington University in Saint Louis. Publication: A Stem-Cell-Derived Platform Enables Complete Cryptosporidium Development In Vitro and Genetic Tractability. Wilke G, Funkhouser-Jones LJ, Wang Y, Ravindran S, Wang Q, Beatty WL, Baldridge MT, VanDussen KL, Shen B, Kuhlenschmidt MS, Kuhlenschmidt TB, Witola WH, Stappenbeck TS, Sibley LD. Cell Host Microbe. 2019 Jun 18. pii: S1931-3128(19)30252-5. doi: 10.1016/j.chom.2019.05.007. PubMed 31231046.
Backbone
  Vector backbone: pUC19
  Backbone manufacturer: New England Biolabs
  Backbone size w/o insert (bp): 2700
  Total vector size (bp): 9981
  Vector type: CRISPR ; Cas9-GFP plasmid for genome editing of Cryptosporidium parasites
Growth in bacteria
  Bacterial resistance: Ampicillin, 100 μg/mL
  Growth temperature: 37°C
  Growth strain: DH5alpha
  Copy number: High Copy
Gene/Insert 1
  Gene/Insert name: Cas9-GFP
  Species: streptococcus pyogenes
  Insert size (bp): 4956
  Promoter: Cryptosporidium parvum actin
  Tag / fusion protein: eGFP (C terminal on insert)
  Cloning method: Gibson Cloning
  Sequencing primers: 5′ CCCAACACTTAACCTTTCAGT; 3′ TCAGTTCTATTCTCATTTGAAAGCT
Gene/Insert 2
  Gene/Insert name: U6-sgTK
  Species: Cryptosporidium parvum
  Insert size (bp): 727
  Promoter: Cryptosporidium parvum U6
  Cloning method: Gibson Cloning
  Sequencing primers: 5′ ATTTAGGCGCCAAGACCCAG; 3′ CTATAGTGTCACCTAAATAGCTTGGC
Terms and licenses: Academic/Nonprofit Terms; Industry Terms: Not Available to Industry
How to cite: pACT1:Cas9-GFP, U6:sgTK was a gift from David Sibley (Addgene plasmid # 122852 ; http://n2t.net/addgene:122852 ; RRID:Addgene_122852)
