[The description below was written by a language model from this plasmid's Addgene catalogue record and pLannotate feature annotations shown in this document.]
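Description:
pACT1:Cas9-GFP, U6:sgTK is a roughly 10 kb CRISPR plasmid built on the pUC19 backbone for genome editing of Cryptosporidium parasites. In E. coli it is maintained at high copy through the ColE1/pUC origin and selected with ampicillin via the β-lactamase gene and its native promoter. Remnants of the pUC cloning region (lac promoter and operator, CAP binding site, lacZα and MCS fragments, a short SP6 promoter) flank the inserts but have no stated role in the design. No parasite selection marker is recorded or annotated, which is consistent with the plasmid serving as a source of nuclease and guide rather than as an integrating cassette.

The payload consists of two expression units assembled by Gibson cloning. The first is Streptococcus pyogenes Cas9 fused at its C terminus to eGFP and driven by the Cryptosporidium parvum actin promoter. The automated annotation calls the fluorescent protein a SiriusGFP fragment, an EGFP derivative, which fits the catalogue's eGFP tag. The fusion allows Cas9 expression to be followed by fluorescence. The second unit uses the C. parvum U6 promoter to transcribe a single guide RNA, made up of a spacer directed against the C. parvum thymidine kinase (TK) gene joined to the standard S. pyogenes gRNA scaffold. This unit sits on the opposite strand to the Cas9-GFP cassette. The parasite promoters and any 3′ regulatory sequences are not picked up by the feature annotation, so their exact positions are not documented. The two feature tables, from the depositor and repository sequences, describe the same 9,981 nt molecule in opposite orientations. The plasmid is intended to direct Cas9 cleavage at the TK locus. The record does not describe any accompanying repair template.
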