Features (pLannotate 1.2.2; 16 found; start..end, strand, type, name):
     96..200     +  promoter       AmpR promoter: bla
    201..1061    +  CDS            AmpR: β-lactamase; bla; confers resistance to ampicillin, carbenicillin, and related antibiotics
   1232..1820    +  rep_origin     ori: high-copy-number ColE1/pMB1/pBR322/pUC origin of replication
   2003..2095    +  CDS            lacI (fragment): lac repressor; lacI; The lac repressor binds to the lac operator to inhibit transcription in E. coli. This inhibition can be relieved by adding lactose or isopropyl-β-D-thiogalactopyranoside (IPTG).
   2108..2129    +  protein_bind   CAP binding site: CAP binding activates transcription in the presence of cAMP. E. coli catabolite activator protein
   2144..2174    +  promoter       lac promoter: promoter for the E. coli lac operon
   2182..2198    +  protein_bind   lac operator: The lac repressor binds to the lac operator to inhibit transcription in E. coli. This inhibition can be relieved by adding lactose or isopropyl-β-D-thiogalactopyranoside (IPTG). lac repressor encoded by lacI
   2235..2251    -  misc_feature   MCS (fragment): pUC18/19 multiple cloning site
   2815..3530    -  CDS            SiriusGFP (fragment): enhanced GFP (EGFP) derivative that exhibits robust folding and enhanced photostability (Zhong et al., 2019) mammalian codon-optimized
   3666..7769    -  CDS            cas9: CAS9_STRP1 - Also known as csn1 From Streptococcus pyogenes serotype M1.
   8753..8791    -  misc_feature   MCS (fragment): pUC18/19 multiple cloning site
   9435..9510    +  misc_RNA       gRNA scaffold: guide RNA scaffold for the Streptococcus pyogenes CRISPR/Cas9 system
   9550..9568    -  promoter       SP6 promoter: promoter for bacteriophage SP6 RNA polymerase
   9583..9740    +  CDS            lacZα (fragment): LacZα fragment of β-galactosidase; lacZ fragment
   9746..9845    -  misc_feature   bom (fragment): basis of mobility region from pBR322
   9947..1       -  CDS            rop (fragment) (across the origin): Rop protein, which maintains plasmids at low copy number; rop
>Addgene plasmid #122852 | pACT1:Cas9-GFP, U6:sgTK | depositor full sequence | sequence record 234354 | pACT1:Cas9-GFP, U6:sgTK sequence 9981 bps
GACGAAAGGGCCTCGTGATACGCCTATTTTTATAGGTTAATGTCATGATAATAATGGTTTCTTAGACGTC
AGGTGGCACTTTTCGGGGAAATGTGCGCGGAACCCCTATTTGTTTATTTTTCTAAATACATTCAAATATG
TATCCGCTCATGAGACAATAACCCTGATAAATGCTTCAATAATATTGAAAAAGGAAGAGTATGAGTATTC
AACATTTCCGTGTCGCCCTTATTCCCTTTTTTGCGGCATTTTGCCTTCCTGTTTTTGCTCACCCAGAAAC
GCTGGTGAAAGTAAAAGATGCTGAAGATCAGTTGGGTGCACGAGTGGGTTACATCGAACTGGATCTCAAC
AGCGGTAAGATCCTTGAGAGTTTTCGCCCCGAAGAACGTTTTCCAATGATGAGCACTTTTAAAGTTCTGC
TATGTGGCGCGGTATTATCCCGTATTGACGCCGGGCAAGAGCAACTCGGTCGCCGCATACACTATTCTCA
GAATGACTTGGTTGAGTACTCACCAGTCACAGAAAAGCATCTTACGGATGGCATGACAGTAAGAGAATTA
TGCAGTGCTGCCATAACCATGAGTGATAACACTGCGGCCAACTTACTTCTGACAACGATCGGAGGACCGA
AGGAGCTAACCGCTTTTTTGCACAACATGGGGGATCATGTAACTCGCCTTGATCGTTGGGAACCGGAGCT
GAATGAAGCCATACCAAACGACGAGCGTGACACCACGATGCCTGTAGCAATGGCAACAACGTTGCGCAAA
CTATTAACTGGCGAACTACTTACTCTAGCTTCCCGGCAACAATTAATAGACTGGATGGAGGCGGATAAAG
TTGCAGGACCACTTCTGCGCTCGGCCCTTCCGGCTGGCTGGTTTATTGCTGATAAATCTGGAGCCGGTGA
GCGTGGGTCTCGCGGTATCATTGCAGCACTGGGGCCAGATGGTAAGCCCTCCCGTATCGTAGTTATCTAC
ACGACGGGGAGTCAGGCAACTATGGATGAACGAAATAGACAGATCGCTGAGATAGGTGCCTCACTGATTA
AGCATTGGTAACTGTCAGACCAAGTTTACTCATATATACTTTAGATTGATTTAAAACTTCATTTTTAATT
TAAAAGGATCTAGGTGAAGATCCTTTTTGATAATCTCATGACCAAAATCCCTTAACGTGAGTTTTCGTTC
CACTGAGCGTCAGACCCCGTAGAAAAGATCAAAGGATCTTCTTGAGATCCTTTTTTTCTGCGCGTAATCT
GCTGCTTGCAAACAAAAAAACCACCGCTACCAGCGGTGGTTTGTTTGCCGGATCAAGAGCTACCAACTCT
TTTTCCGAAGGTAACTGGCTTCAGCAGAGCGCAGATACCAAATACTGTTCTTCTAGTGTAGCCGTAGTTA
GGCCACCACTTCAAGAACTCTGTAGCACCGCCTACATACCTCGCTCTGCTAATCCTGTTACCAGTGGCTG
CTGCCAGTGGCGATAAGTCGTGTCTTACCGGGTTGGACTCAAGACGATAGTTACCGGATAAGGCGCAGCG
GTCGGGCTGAACGGGGGGTTCGTGCACACAGCCCAGCTTGGAGCGAACGACCTACACCGAACTGAGATAC
CTACAGCGTGAGCTATGAGAAAGCGCCACGCTTCCCGAAGGGAGAAAGGCGGACAGGTATCCGGTAAGCG
GCAGGGTCGGAACAGGAGAGCGCACGAGGGAGCTTCCAGGGGGAAACGCCTGGTATCTTTATAGTCCTGT
CGGGTTTCGCCACCTCTGACTTGAGCGTCGATTTTTGTGATGCTCGTCAGGGGGGCGGAGCCTATGGAAA
AACGCCAGCAACGCGGCCTTTTTACGGTTCCTGGCCTTTTGCTGGCCTTTTGCTCACATGTTCTTTCCTG
CGTTATCCCCTGATTCTGTGGATAACCGTATTACCGCCTTTGAGTGAGCTGATACCGCTCGCCGCAGCCG
AACGACCGAGCGCAGCGAGTCAGTGAGCGAGGAAGCGGAAGAGCGCCCAATACGCAAACCGCCTCTCCCC
GCGCGTTGGCCGATTCATTAATGCAGCTGGCACGACAGGTTTCCCGACTGGAAAGCGGGCAGTGAGCGCA
ACGCAATTAATGTGAGTTAGCTCACTCATTAGGCACCCCAGGCTTTACACTTTATGCTTCCGGCTCGTAT
GTTGTGTGGAATTGTGAGCGGATAACAATTTCACACAGGAAACAGCTATGACCATGATTACGCCAAGCTT
GCATGCCTGCATAGTATATCCGCCTGTCACGCGGATGACCCGGGTTCAATTCCCGGACTTGGAGCTTTTT
TTAAAAAATTTGTTTTGCCTAAATTTGGACCGCTCTTTTTTATTGTTAAATGGCAGCTCTATTTTCGGAC
TTGAACTTTGGTAATAAACATCACCTGACAAATCAACTTAATTAATTTCTAATACTGTGCTCAGGAAAAC
AACACGCACATAATTTAAACACTTTCGTTTAAAAAGAAGGAAAAAATCGTATCGAACTACACATTACTTA
GTAACTATTTTGATTCAAACTAGCCCACCTTCTATCCATAATATTAGTTATCATTGACTAACAATTATAA
TAGAATTTTCTTGCTAAATTTAGAGTTTATTAGCATTGATTAGACAATTTATCATCTTTTTTTTTAGCTT
TCAAATGAGAATAGAACTGAGATCTGAATAATGTAATAAGAAATTGTCTACAAGAAGTGATAACTTGTGT
AATTCATATTTCTATTTAAGTTGCAATACGTATCTGTGTTCAGGAAATAAGCTGTTAAGAACAACTCCAA
GAACAATATTGATCTACTTGTACAGCTCGTCCATGCCGAGAGTGATCCCGGCGGCGGTCACGAACTCCAG
CAGGACCATGTGATCGCGCTTCTCGTTGGGGTCTTTGCTCAGCTTGGACTGGGTGCTCAGGTAGTGGTTG
TCGGGCAGCAGCACGGGGCCGTCGCCGATGGGGGTGTTCTGCTGGTAGTGGTCGGCGAGCTGCACGCTGC
CGTCCTCGACGTTGTGGCGGATCTTGAAGTTCGCCTTGATGCCGTTCTTCTGCTTGTCGGCCGTGATATA
GACGTTGTGGCTGTTGAAGTTGTACTCCAGCTTGTGCCCCAGGATGTTGCCGTCCTCCTTGAAGTCGATG
CCCTTCAGCTCGATGCGGTTCACCAGGGTGTCGCCCTCGAACTTCACCTCGGCGCGGGTCTTGTAGGTGC
CGTCGTCCTTGAAGGAGATGGTGCGCTCCTGGACGTAGCCTTCGGGCATGGCGGACTTGAAGAAGTCGTG
CTGCTTCATGTGGTCGGGGTAGCGGCTGAAGCACTGCACGCCGTAGGTCAGGGTGGTCACGAGGGTGGGC
CAGGGCACGGGCAGCTTGCCGGTGGTGCAGATGAACTTCAGGGTCAGCTTGCCGTTGGTGGCATCGCCCT
CGCCCTCGCCGCGCACGCTGAACTTGTGGCCGTTTACGTCGCCGTCCAGCTCGACCAGGATGGGCACCAC
CCCGGTGAACAGCTCCTCGCCCTTGCTCACGGATCCGCTGCTGCCGTTGCTCCCACTACCAATGCCGTCC
ACTTTCCGCTTTTTCTTAGGATCTTCCACCTTGCGTTTTTTCTTGGGGGAGCCGCTGCCCAGGCTGGCAT
AATCGGGCACGTCATAGGGATAGGCGTCGCCTCCCAGCTGAGACAGGTCGATCCGTGTCTCGTACAGGCC
GGTGATGCTCTGGTGGATCAGGGTGGCGTCCAGCACCTCTTTGGTGCTGGTGTACCTCTTCCGGTCGATG
GTGGTGTCAAAGTACTTGAAGGCGGCAGGGGCTCCCAGATTGGTCAGGGTAAACAGGTGGATGATATTCT
CGGCCTGCTCTCTGATAGGCTTGTCTCTGTGCTTGTTGTAGGCGCTCAGCACCTTGTCCAGATTAGCGTC
GGCCAGGATCACTCTCTTGGAGAACTCGCTGATCTGCTCGATGATCTCGTCCAGGTAGTGTTTGTGCTGT
TCCACAAACAGCTGTTTCTGCTCATTATCCTCGGGGGAGCCCTTCAGCTTCTCATAGTGGCTGGCCAGGT
ACAGGAAGTTCACATATTTGGAGGGCAGGGCCAGTTCGTTTCCCTTCTGCAGTTCGCCGGCAGAGGCCAG
CATTCTCTTCCGGCCGTTTTCCAGCTCGAACAGGGAGTACTTAGGCAGCTTGATGATCAGGTCCTTTTTC
ACTTCTTTGTAGCCCTTGGCTTCCAGAAAGTCGATGGGATTCTTCTCGAAGCTGCTTCTTTCCATGATGG
TGATCCCCAGCAGCTCTTTCACACTCTTCAGTTTCTTGGACTTGCCCTTTTCCACTTTGGCCACCACCAG
CACAGAATAGGCCACGGTGGGGCTGTCGAAGCCGCCGTACTTCTTAGGGTCCCAGTCCTTCTTTCTGGCG
ATCAGCTTGTCGCTGTTCCTCTTGGGCAGGATAGACTCTTTGCTGAAGCCGCCTGTCTGCACCTCGGTCT
TTTTCACGATATTCACTTGGGGCATAGACAGCACTTTCCGCACGGTGGCAAAGTCCCGGCCCTTATCCCA
CACGATCTCGCCTGTTTCGCCGTTTGTCTCGATCAGAGGCCGCTTCCGGATCTCGCCGTTGGCCAGGGTA
ATCTCGGTCTTGAAAAAGTTCATGATGTTGCTGTAGAAGAAGTACTTGGCGGTAGCCTTGCCGATTTCCT
GCTCGCTCTTGGCGATCATCTTCCGCACGTCGTACACCTTGTAGTCGCCGTACACGAACTCGCTTTCCAG
CTTAGGGTACTTTTTGATCAGGGCGGTTCCCACGACGGCGTTCAGGTAGGCGTCGTGGGCGTGGTGGTAG
TTGTTGATCTCGCGCACTTTGTAAAACTGGAAATCCTTCCGGAAATCGGACACCAGCTTGGACTTCAGGG
TGATCACTTTCACTTCCCGGATCAGTTTGTCGTTCTCGTCGTACTTAGTGTTCATCCGGGAGTCCAGGAT
CTGTGCCACGTGCTTTGTGATCTGCCGGGTTTCCACCAGCTGTCTCTTGATGAAGCCGGCCTTATCCAGT
TCGCTCAGGCCGCCTCTCTCGGCCTTGGTCAGATTGTCGAACTTCCTCTGGGTAATCAGCTTGGCATTCA
GCAGCTGGCGCCAGTAGTTCTTCATCTTCTTCACGACCTCTTCGGAGGGCACGTTGTCGCTCTTGCCCCG
GTTCTTGTCGCTCCGAGTCAGCACTTTGTTATCGATGGAGTCGTCCTTCAGAAAGCTCTGAGGCACGATA
TGGTCCACATCGTAGTCGGACAGCCGGTTGATGTCCAGTTCCTGGTCCACGTACATATCCCGCCCATTCT
GCAGGTAGTACAGGTACAGCTTCTCGTTCTGCAGCTGGGTGTTTTCCACGGGGTGTTCTTTCAGGATCTG
GCTGCCCAGCTCTTTGATGCCCTCTTCGATCCGCTTCATTCTCTCGCGGCTGTTCTTCTGTCCCTTCTGG
GTGGTCTGGTTCTCTCTGGCCATTTCGATCACGATGTTCTCGGGCTTGTGCCGGCCCATCACTTTCACGA
GCTCGTCCACCACCTTCACTGTCTGCAGGATGCCCTTCTTAATGGCGGGGCTGCCGGCCAGATTGGCAAT
GTGCTCGTGCAGGCTATCGCCCTGGCCGGACACCTGGGCTTTCTGGATGTCCTCTTTAAAGGTCAGGCTG
TCGTCGTGGATCAGCTGCATGAAGTTTCTGTTGGCGAAGCCGTCGGACTTCAGGAAATCCAGGATTGTCT
TGCCGGACTGCTTGTCCCGGATGCCGTTGATCAGCTTCCGGCTCAGCCTGCCCCAGCCGGTGTATCTCCG
CCGCTTCAGCTGCTTCATCACTTTGTCGTCGAACAGGTGGGCATAGGTTTTCAGCCGTTCCTCGATCATC
TCTCTGTCCTCAAACAGTGTCAGGGTCAGCACGATATCTTCCAGAATGTCCTCGTTTTCCTCATTGTCCA
GGAAGTCCTTGTCCTTGATAATTTTCAGCAGATCGTGGTATGTGCCCAGGGAGGCGTTGAACCGATCTTC
CACGCCGGAGATTTCCACGGAGTCGAAGCACTCGATTTTCTTGAAGTAGTCCTCTTTCAGCTGCTTCACG
GTCACTTTCCGGTTGGTCTTGAACAGCAGGTCCACGATGGCTTTTTTCTGCTCGCCGCTCAGGAAGGCGG
GCTTTCTCATTCCCTCGGTCACGTATTTCACTTTGGTCAGCTCGTTGTACACGGTGAAGTACTCGTACAG
CAGGCTGTGCTTGGGCAGCACCTTCTCGTTGGGCAGGTTCTTATCGAAGTTGGTCATCCGCTCGATGAAG
CTCTGGGCGCTGGCGCCCTTGTCCACCACTTCCTCGAAGTTCCAGGGGGTGATGGTTTCCTCGCTCTTTC
TGGTCATCCAGGCGAATCTGCTGTTTCCCCTGGCCAGAGGGCCCACGTAGTAGGGGATGCGGAAGGTCAG
GATCTTCTCGATCTTTTCCCGGTTGTCCTTCAGGAATGGGTAAAAATCTTCCTGCCGCCGCAGAATGGCG
TGCAGCTCTCCCAGGTGGATCTGGTGGGGGATGCTGCCGTTGTCGAAGGTCCGCTGCTTCCGCAGCAGGT
CCTCTCTGTTCAGCTTCACGAGCAGTTCCTCGGTGCCGTCCATCTTTTCCAGGATGGGCTTGATGAACTT
GTAGAACTCTTCCTGGCTGGCTCCGCCATCGATGTAGCCGGCGTAGCCGTTCTTGCTCTGGTCGAAGAAA
ATCTCTTTGTACTTCTCAGGCAGCTGCTGCCGCACGAGAGCTTTCAGCAGGGTCAGGTCCTGGTGGTGCT
CGTCGTATCTCTTGATCATAGAGGCGCTCAGGGGGGCCTTGGTGATCTCGGTGTTCACTCTCAGGATGTC
GCTCAGCAGGATGGCGTCGGACAGGTTCTTGGCGGCCAGAAACAGGTCGGCGTACTGGTCGCCGATCTGG
GCCAGCAGGTTGTCCAGGTCGTCGTCGTAGGTGTCCTTGCTCAGCTGCAGTTTGGCATCCTCGGCCAGGT
CGAAGTTGCTCTTGAAGTTGGGGGTCAGGCCCAGGCTCAGGGCAATCAGGTTGCCGAACAGGCCATTCTT
CTTCTCGCCGGGCAGCTGGGCGATCAGATTTTCCAGCCGTCTGCTCTTGCTCAGTCTGGCAGACAGGATG
GCCTTGGCGTCCACGCCGCTGGCGTTGATGGGGTTTTCCTCGAACAGCTGGTTGTAGGTCTGCACCAGCT
GGATGAACAGCTTGTCCACGTCGCTGTTGTCGGGGTTCAGGTCGCCCTCGATCAGGAAGTGGCCCCGGAA
CTTGATCATGTGGGCCAGGGCCAGATAGATCAGCCGCAGGTCGGCCTTGTCGGTGCTGTCCACCAGTTTC
TTTCTCAGGTGGTAGATGGTGGGGTACTTCTCGTGGTAGGCCACCTCGTCCACGATGTTGCCGAAGATGG
GGTGCCGCTCGTGCTTCTTATCCTCTTCCACCAGGAAGGACTCTTCCAGTCTGTGGAAGAAGCTGTCGTC
CACCTTGGCCATCTCGTTGCTGAAGATCTCTTGCAGATAGCAGATCCGGTTCTTCCGTCTGGTGTATCTT
CTTCTGGCGGTTCTCTTCAGCCGGGTGGCCTCGGCTGTTTCTCCGCTGTCGAACAGCAGGGCGCCGATCA
GGTTCTTCTTGATGCTGTGCCGGTCGGTGTTGCCCAGCACCTTGAATTTCTTGCTGGGCACCTTGTACTC
GTCGGTGATCACGGCCCAGCCCACAGAGTTGGTGCCGATGTCCAGGCCGATGCTGTACTTCTTGTCCATC
TTTTGTTACTTGTGTAATATGCCCGAAATCTATGAAAAAAAAAAATCTATATTGTAAGTAAGCTATATAT
AAAATATAAAAACTGCTCTATTAAACTACTACTTTGCTTGCCGTACAATTCTTATTATCTCTTTATCCAA
GTATTTAAAGATATGTATACGCACGCAGGAAAATAAAAATATACTTTGGATTTTTAATGCGCACTGTACG
TATCGTAAAAAGATTCATCTCACTTTTTACATGTTGTCTATTCTAAATTTATACTTGATTTTTATTTAAT
CTCTAAACTTTGTCATGTAATCGTCTATTAATACGTATTGGCGCGCGTCTATGCATGGTGGGCGGCAAGG
TGCATGCAATTTGACATAAATGCATTCAATGCAAGATTTATATTTAATATAAAATTTGGTCTTTTTTTTT
TACTAAAATCTAACCTTTTTTTATTTACATAACTAAGATTCGTTTAAATTAATACGTTTCACGTCGTAAT
ATTTATCAAGTAATGTATGTAGCATTGTATACATGTGATGTACGAATTTGTATAAACCTGTAAAGTTTTT
TTCAATTTAAAGTAGCAAATTAATCTTTATAATAAAAAATAACAAAAAAGTGTTGCTTATTATTGGTATT
ATTTTAATACTAGATAATAGAATTTCTTTTCTTTTAATCTTTCATTTATGTGTGCGATGCAATACAATGA
ATTGGCGGAAATATGTGTAGTTTCCTTTTCACTTAATAGTCCTTATATTAATATCAAAAAACTATAAACA
AATATTTAAAATGGTATAGCAAATTCATCAAATCTTCTTAGTTCTTTTATACTATAGCTTAGAATTTGTA
AGTAAGTCTAATTTTTTATTTATTTTGAACTCATTCTGTATCTAATGTATATACTTATGATGCTAAATGA
CTTATTTGGTCATTTTTATAGCCCTAACGCTTTCTATTATTACTGTTTATAACCAACTCATTCTGAAGCC
CACTGCAGGTCGACTCTAGAGGATCCCCGGGTACCGAGCTCCCAAATTTCTCCAACCAGTCTTCAATTAT
TCTTTCCAACTTCAACCAATTATATAGAAATGAAGAATGGAAAAATTCTAGTCTTCAACAGTCATTCTTT
AAAGACAAACAAGCTTCTATTCAACACAATGAACTCTTGCAAATTATTAACCAAATCTCCCTCCCCTACA
TTTCTCACAACAATATAGTCAAGAAATACTCTTCTTCAGGATTTTTCTCTTCTCCTGGGAATATTTTACT
TCCATATACTATTGGAACTATTCCTCTATAGTATTCTCCCATATCTCTTATATGCTCATTATATTGCAGC
ATTAATTGATTTTATACTTATATATTTTTTTTAGTATTCAAACATTTATTCACTCTCTTTTTTTAATATT
TAATTCGTATTATTATCAATCAATAATATTTTTTATTCAAACTCTACTCTTAAAATTCTATCCTTTACTA
TTTATTCCGCTTCCACATGCAAAAATTCTCAATTCCTGTCATTGCATGCAAATTTTATGCAAACCATTTC
TTAATACCGGTTTATTATTAACATTTAGGCGCCAAGACCCAGACACGTCATTATGAAGTTAAATAAAGTT
TTTTTTAATATAAAAACTGAAAGGTTAAGTGTTGGGCTCAATTTGCTCTAGAATGTTTTAGAGCTAGAAA
TAGCAAGTTAAAATAAGGCTAGTCCGTTATCAACTTGAAAAAGTGGCACCGAGTCGGTGCTTTTTTTTTC
CTAGGAAGCTTGATGCATAGCTTGAGTATTCTATAGTGTCACCTAAATAGCTTGGCGCTCGAATTCACTG
GCCGTCGTTTTACAACGTCGTGACTGGGAAAACCCTGGCGTTACCCAACTTAATCGCCTTGCAGCACATC
CCCCTTTCGCCAGCTGGCGTAATAGCGAAGAGGCCCGCACCGATCGCCCTTCCCAACAGTTGCGCAGCCT
GAATGGCGAATGGCGCCTGATGCGGTATTTTCTCCTTACGCATCTGTGCGGTATTTCACACCGCATATGG
TGCACTCTCAGTACAATCTGCTCTGATGCCGCATAGTTAAGCCAGCCCCGACACCCGCCAACACCCGCTG
ACGCGCCCTGACGGGCTTGTCTGCTCCCGGCATCCGCTTACAGACAAGCTGTGACCGTCTCCGGGAGCTG
CATGTGTCAGAGGTTTTCACCGTCATCACCGAAACGCGCGA
