Features (pLannotate 1.2.2; 16 found; start..end, strand, type, name):
     38..137     +  misc_feature   bom (fragment): basis of mobility region from pBR322
    143..300     -  CDS            lacZα (fragment): LacZα fragment of β-galactosidase; lacZ fragment
    315..333     +  promoter       SP6 promoter: promoter for bacteriophage SP6 RNA polymerase
    373..448     -  misc_RNA       gRNA scaffold: guide RNA scaffold for the Streptococcus pyogenes CRISPR/Cas9 system
   1092..1130    +  misc_feature   MCS (fragment): pUC18/19 multiple cloning site
   2114..6217    +  CDS            cas9: CAS9_STRP1 - Also known as csn1 From Streptococcus pyogenes serotype M1.
   6353..7068    +  CDS            SiriusGFP (fragment): enhanced GFP (EGFP) derivative that exhibits robust folding and enhanced photostability (Zhong et al., 2019) mammalian codon-optimized
   7632..7648    +  misc_feature   MCS (fragment): pUC18/19 multiple cloning site
   7685..7701    -  protein_bind   lac operator: The lac repressor binds to the lac operator to inhibit transcription in E. coli. This inhibition can be relieved by adding lactose or isopropyl-β-D-thiogalactopyranoside (IPTG). lac repressor encoded by lacI
   7709..7739    -  promoter       lac promoter: promoter for the E. coli lac operon
   7754..7775    -  protein_bind   CAP binding site: CAP binding activates transcription in the presence of cAMP. E. coli catabolite activator protein
   7788..7880    -  CDS            lacI (fragment): lac repressor; lacI; The lac repressor binds to the lac operator to inhibit transcription in E. coli. This inhibition can be relieved by adding lactose or isopropyl-β-D-thiogalactopyranoside (IPTG).
   8063..8651    -  rep_origin     ori: high-copy-number ColE1/pMB1/pBR322/pUC origin of replication
   8822..9682    -  CDS            AmpR: β-lactamase; bla; confers resistance to ampicillin, carbenicillin, and related antibiotics
   9683..9787    -  promoter       AmpR promoter: bla
   9882..9917    +  CDS            rop (fragment): Rop protein, which maintains plasmids at low copy number; rop
>Addgene plasmid #122852 | pACT1:Cas9-GFP, U6:sgTK | addgene full sequence | sequence record 238880 | Addgene NGS Result
GTCAGGGCGCGTCAGCGGGTGTTGGCGGGTGTCGGGGCTGGCTTAACTATGCGGCATCAGAGCAGATTGT
ACTGAGAGTGCACCATATGCGGTGTGAAATACCGCACAGATGCGTAAGGAGAAAATACCGCATCAGGCGC
CATTCGCCATTCAGGCTGCGCAACTGTTGGGAAGGGCGATCGGTGCGGGCCTCTTCGCTATTACGCCAGC
TGGCGAAAGGGGGATGTGCTGCAAGGCGATTAAGTTGGGTAACGCCAGGGTTTTCCCAGTCACGACGTTG
TAAAACGACGGCCAGTGAATTCGAGCGCCAAGCTATTTAGGTGACACTATAGAATACTCAAGCTATGCAT
CAAGCTTCCTAGGAAAAAAAAAGCACCGACTCGGTGCCACTTTTTCAAGTTGATAACGGACTAGCCTTAT
TTTAACTTGCTATTTCTAGCTCTAAAACATTCTAGAGCAAATTGAGCCCAACACTTAACCTTTCAGTTTT
TATATTAAAAAAAACTTTATTTAACTTCATAATGACGTGTCTGGGTCTTGGCGCCTAAATGTTAATAATA
AACCGGTATTAAGAAATGGTTTGCATAAAATTTGCATGCAATGACAGGAATTGAGAATTTTTGCATGTGG
AAGCGGAATAAATAGTAAAGGATAGAATTTTAAGAGTAGAGTTTGAATAAAAAATATTATTGATTGATAA
TAATACGAATTAAATATTAAAAAAAGAGAGTGAATAAATGTTTGAATACTAAAAAAAATATATAAGTATA
AAATCAATTAATGCTGCAATATAATGAGCATATAAGAGATATGGGAGAATACTATAGAGGAATAGTTCCA
ATAGTATATGGAAGTAAAATATTCCCAGGAGAAGAGAAAAATCCTGAAGAAGAGTATTTCTTGACTATAT
TGTTGTGAGAAATGTAGGGGAGGGAGATTTGGTTAATAATTTGCAAGAGTTCATTGTGTTGAATAGAAGC
TTGTTTGTCTTTAAAGAATGACTGTTGAAGACTAGAATTTTTCCATTCTTCATTTCTATATAATTGGTTG
AAGTTGGAAAGAATAATTGAAGACTGGTTGGAGAAATTTGGGAGCTCGGTACCCGGGGATCCTCTAGAGT
CGACCTGCAGTGGGCTTCAGAATGAGTTGGTTATAAACAGTAATAATAGAAAGCGTTAGGGCTATAAAAA
TGACCAAATAAGTCATTTAGCATCATAAGTATATACATTAGATACAGAATGAGTTCAAAATAAATAAAAA
ATTAGACTTACTTACAAATTCTAAGCTATAGTATAAAAGAACTAAGAAGATTTGATGAATTTGCTATACC
ATTTTAAATATTTGTTTATAGTTTTTTGATATTAATATAAGGACTATTAAGTGAAAAGGAAACTACACAT
ATTTCCGCCAATTCATTGTATTGCATCGCACACATAAATGAAAGATTAAAAGAAAAGAAATTCTATTATC
TAGTATTAAAATAATACCAATAATAAGCAACACTTTTTTGTTATTTTTTATTATAAAGATTAATTTGCTA
CTTTAAATTGAAAAAAACTTTACAGGTTTATACAAATTCGTACATCACATGTATACAATGCTACATACAT
TACTTGATAAATATTACGACGTGAAACGTATTAATTTAAACGAATCTTAGTTATGTAAATAAAAAAAGGT
TAGATTTTAGTAAAAAAAAAAGACCAAATTTTATATTAAATATAAATCTTGCATTGAATGCATTTATGTC
AAATTGCATGCACCTTGCCGCCCACCATGCATAGACGCGCGCCAATACGTATTAATAGACGATTACATGA
CAAAGTTTAGAGATTAAATAAAAATCAAGTATAAATTTAGAATAGACAACATGTAAAAAGTGAGATGAAT
CTTTTTACGATACGTACAGTGCGCATTAAAAATCCAAAGTATATTTTTATTTTCCTGCGTGCGTATACAT
ATCTTTAAATACTTGGATAAAGAGATAATAAGAATTGTACGGCAAGCAAAGTAGTAGTTTAATAGAGCAG
TTTTTATATTTTATATATAGCTTACTTACAATATAGATTTTTTTTTTTCATAGATTTCGGGCATATTACA
CAAGTAACAAAAGATGGACAAGAAGTACAGCATCGGCCTGGACATCGGCACCAACTCTGTGGGCTGGGCC
GTGATCACCGACGAGTACAAGGTGCCCAGCAAGAAATTCAAGGTGCTGGGCAACACCGACCGGCACAGCA
TCAAGAAGAACCTGATCGGCGCCCTGCTGTTCGACAGCGGAGAAACAGCCGAGGCCACCCGGCTGAAGAG
AACCGCCAGAAGAAGATACACCAGACGGAAGAACCGGATCTGCTATCTGCAAGAGATCTTCAGCAACGAG
ATGGCCAAGGTGGACGACAGCTTCTTCCACAGACTGGAAGAGTCCTTCCTGGTGGAAGAGGATAAGAAGC
ACGAGCGGCACCCCATCTTCGGCAACATCGTGGACGAGGTGGCCTACCACGAGAAGTACCCCACCATCTA
CCACCTGAGAAAGAAACTGGTGGACAGCACCGACAAGGCCGACCTGCGGCTGATCTATCTGGCCCTGGCC
CACATGATCAAGTTCCGGGGCCACTTCCTGATCGAGGGCGACCTGAACCCCGACAACAGCGACGTGGACA
AGCTGTTCATCCAGCTGGTGCAGACCTACAACCAGCTGTTCGAGGAAAACCCCATCAACGCCAGCGGCGT
GGACGCCAAGGCCATCCTGTCTGCCAGACTGAGCAAGAGCAGACGGCTGGAAAATCTGATCGCCCAGCTG
CCCGGCGAGAAGAAGAATGGCCTGTTCGGCAACCTGATTGCCCTGAGCCTGGGCCTGACCCCCAACTTCA
AGAGCAACTTCGACCTGGCCGAGGATGCCAAACTGCAGCTGAGCAAGGACACCTACGACGACGACCTGGA
CAACCTGCTGGCCCAGATCGGCGACCAGTACGCCGACCTGTTTCTGGCCGCCAAGAACCTGTCCGACGCC
ATCCTGCTGAGCGACATCCTGAGAGTGAACACCGAGATCACCAAGGCCCCCCTGAGCGCCTCTATGATCA
AGAGATACGACGAGCACCACCAGGACCTGACCCTGCTGAAAGCTCTCGTGCGGCAGCAGCTGCCTGAGAA
GTACAAAGAGATTTTCTTCGACCAGAGCAAGAACGGCTACGCCGGCTACATCGATGGCGGAGCCAGCCAG
GAAGAGTTCTACAAGTTCATCAAGCCCATCCTGGAAAAGATGGACGGCACCGAGGAACTGCTCGTGAAGC
TGAACAGAGAGGACCTGCTGCGGAAGCAGCGGACCTTCGACAACGGCAGCATCCCCCACCAGATCCACCT
GGGAGAGCTGCACGCCATTCTGCGGCGGCAGGAAGATTTTTACCCATTCCTGAAGGACAACCGGGAAAAG
ATCGAGAAGATCCTGACCTTCCGCATCCCCTACTACGTGGGCCCTCTGGCCAGGGGAAACAGCAGATTCG
CCTGGATGACCAGAAAGAGCGAGGAAACCATCACCCCCTGGAACTTCGAGGAAGTGGTGGACAAGGGCGC
CAGCGCCCAGAGCTTCATCGAGCGGATGACCAACTTCGATAAGAACCTGCCCAACGAGAAGGTGCTGCCC
AAGCACAGCCTGCTGTACGAGTACTTCACCGTGTACAACGAGCTGACCAAAGTGAAATACGTGACCGAGG
GAATGAGAAAGCCCGCCTTCCTGAGCGGCGAGCAGAAAAAAGCCATCGTGGACCTGCTGTTCAAGACCAA
CCGGAAAGTGACCGTGAAGCAGCTGAAAGAGGACTACTTCAAGAAAATCGAGTGCTTCGACTCCGTGGAA
ATCTCCGGCGTGGAAGATCGGTTCAACGCCTCCCTGGGCACATACCACGATCTGCTGAAAATTATCAAGG
ACAAGGACTTCCTGGACAATGAGGAAAACGAGGACATTCTGGAAGATATCGTGCTGACCCTGACACTGTT
TGAGGACAGAGAGATGATCGAGGAACGGCTGAAAACCTATGCCCACCTGTTCGACGACAAAGTGATGAAG
CAGCTGAAGCGGCGGAGATACACCGGCTGGGGCAGGCTGAGCCGGAAGCTGATCAACGGCATCCGGGACA
AGCAGTCCGGCAAGACAATCCTGGATTTCCTGAAGTCCGACGGCTTCGCCAACAGAAACTTCATGCAGCT
GATCCACGACGACAGCCTGACCTTTAAAGAGGACATCCAGAAAGCCCAGGTGTCCGGCCAGGGCGATAGC
CTGCACGAGCACATTGCCAATCTGGCCGGCAGCCCCGCCATTAAGAAGGGCATCCTGCAGACAGTGAAGG
TGGTGGACGAGCTCGTGAAAGTGATGGGCCGGCACAAGCCCGAGAACATCGTGATCGAAATGGCCAGAGA
GAACCAGACCACCCAGAAGGGACAGAAGAACAGCCGCGAGAGAATGAAGCGGATCGAAGAGGGCATCAAA
GAGCTGGGCAGCCAGATCCTGAAAGAACACCCCGTGGAAAACACCCAGCTGCAGAACGAGAAGCTGTACC
TGTACTACCTGCAGAATGGGCGGGATATGTACGTGGACCAGGAACTGGACATCAACCGGCTGTCCGACTA
CGATGTGGACCATATCGTGCCTCAGAGCTTTCTGAAGGACGACTCCATCGATAACAAAGTGCTGACTCGG
AGCGACAAGAACCGGGGCAAGAGCGACAACGTGCCCTCCGAAGAGGTCGTGAAGAAGATGAAGAACTACT
GGCGCCAGCTGCTGAATGCCAAGCTGATTACCCAGAGGAAGTTCGACAATCTGACCAAGGCCGAGAGAGG
CGGCCTGAGCGAACTGGATAAGGCCGGCTTCATCAAGAGACAGCTGGTGGAAACCCGGCAGATCACAAAG
CACGTGGCACAGATCCTGGACTCCCGGATGAACACTAAGTACGACGAGAACGACAAACTGATCCGGGAAG
TGAAAGTGATCACCCTGAAGTCCAAGCTGGTGTCCGATTTCCGGAAGGATTTCCAGTTTTACAAAGTGCG
CGAGATCAACAACTACCACCACGCCCACGACGCCTACCTGAACGCCGTCGTGGGAACCGCCCTGATCAAA
AAGTACCCTAAGCTGGAAAGCGAGTTCGTGTACGGCGACTACAAGGTGTACGACGTGCGGAAGATGATCG
CCAAGAGCGAGCAGGAAATCGGCAAGGCTACCGCCAAGTACTTCTTCTACAGCAACATCATGAACTTTTT
CAAGACCGAGATTACCCTGGCCAACGGCGAGATCCGGAAGCGGCCTCTGATCGAGACAAACGGCGAAACA
GGCGAGATCGTGTGGGATAAGGGCCGGGACTTTGCCACCGTGCGGAAAGTGCTGTCTATGCCCCAAGTGA
ATATCGTGAAAAAGACCGAGGTGCAGACAGGCGGCTTCAGCAAAGAGTCTATCCTGCCCAAGAGGAACAG
CGACAAGCTGATCGCCAGAAAGAAGGACTGGGACCCTAAGAAGTACGGCGGCTTCGACAGCCCCACCGTG
GCCTATTCTGTGCTGGTGGTGGCCAAAGTGGAAAAGGGCAAGTCCAAGAAACTGAAGAGTGTGAAAGAGC
TGCTGGGGATCACCATCATGGAAAGAAGCAGCTTCGAGAAGAATCCCATCGACTTTCTGGAAGCCAAGGG
CTACAAAGAAGTGAAAAAGGACCTGATCATCAAGCTGCCTAAGTACTCCCTGTTCGAGCTGGAAAACGGC
CGGAAGAGAATGCTGGCCTCTGCCGGCGAACTGCAGAAGGGAAACGAACTGGCCCTGCCCTCCAAATATG
TGAACTTCCTGTACCTGGCCAGCCACTATGAGAAGCTGAAGGGCTCCCCCGAGGATAATGAGCAGAAACA
GCTGTTTGTGGAACAGCACAAACACTACCTGGACGAGATCATCGAGCAGATCAGCGAGTTCTCCAAGAGA
GTGATCCTGGCCGACGCTAATCTGGACAAGGTGCTGAGCGCCTACAACAAGCACAGAGACAAGCCTATCA
GAGAGCAGGCCGAGAATATCATCCACCTGTTTACCCTGACCAATCTGGGAGCCCCTGCCGCCTTCAAGTA
CTTTGACACCACCATCGACCGGAAGAGGTACACCAGCACCAAAGAGGTGCTGGACGCCACCCTGATCCAC
CAGAGCATCACCGGCCTGTACGAGACACGGATCGACCTGTCTCAGCTGGGAGGCGACGCCTATCCCTATG
ACGTGCCCGATTATGCCAGCCTGGGCAGCGGCTCCCCCAAGAAAAAACGCAAGGTGGAAGATCCTAAGAA
AAAGCGGAAAGTGGACGGCATTGGTAGTGGGAGCAACGGCAGCAGCGGATCCGTGAGCAAGGGCGAGGAG
CTGTTCACCGGGGTGGTGCCCATCCTGGTCGAGCTGGACGGCGACGTAAACGGCCACAAGTTCAGCGTGC
GCGGCGAGGGCGAGGGCGATGCCACCAACGGCAAGCTGACCCTGAAGTTCATCTGCACCACCGGCAAGCT
GCCCGTGCCCTGGCCCACCCTCGTGACCACCCTGACCTACGGCGTGCAGTGCTTCAGCCGCTACCCCGAC
CACATGAAGCAGCACGACTTCTTCAAGTCCGCCATGCCCGAAGGCTACGTCCAGGAGCGCACCATCTCCT
TCAAGGACGACGGCACCTACAAGACCCGCGCCGAGGTGAAGTTCGAGGGCGACACCCTGGTGAACCGCAT
CGAGCTGAAGGGCATCGACTTCAAGGAGGACGGCAACATCCTGGGGCACAAGCTGGAGTACAACTTCAAC
AGCCACAACGTCTATATCACGGCCGACAAGCAGAAGAACGGCATCAAGGCGAACTTCAAGATCCGCCACA
ACGTCGAGGACGGCAGCGTGCAGCTCGCCGACCACTACCAGCAGAACACCCCCATCGGCGACGGCCCCGT
GCTGCTGCCCGACAACCACTACCTGAGCACCCAGTCCAAGCTGAGCAAAGACCCCAACGAGAAGCGCGAT
CACATGGTCCTGCTGGAGTTCGTGACCGCCGCCGGGATCACTCTCGGCATGGACGAGCTGTACAAGTAGA
TCAATATTGTTCTTGGAGTTGTTCTTAACAGCTTATTTCCTGAACACAGATACGTATTGCAACTTAAATA
GAAATATGAATTACACAAGTTATCACTTCTTGTAGACAATTTCTTATTACATTATTCAGATCTCAGTTCT
ATTCTCATTTGAAAGCTAAAAAAAAAGATGATAAATTGTCTAATCAATGCTAATAAACTCTAAATTTAGC
AAGAAAATTCTATTATAATTGTTAGTCAATGATAACTAATATTATGGATAGAAGGTGGGCTAGTTTGAAT
CAAAATAGTTACTAAGTAATGTGTAGTTCGATACGATTTTTTCCTTCTTTTTAAACGAAAGTGTTTAAAT
TATGTGCGTGTTGTTTTCCTGAGCACAGTATTAGAAATTAATTAAGTTGATTTGTCAGGTGATGTTTATT
ACCAAAGTTCAAGTCCGAAAATAGAGCTGCCATTTAACAATAAAAAAGAGCGGTCCAAATTTAGGCAAAA
CAAATTTTTTAAAAAAAGCTCCAAGTCCGGGAATTGAACCCGGGTCATCCGCGTGACAGGCGGATATACT
ATGCAGGCATGCAAGCTTGGCATAATCATGGTCATAGCTGTTTCCTGTGTGAAATTGTTATCCGCTCACA
ATTCCACACAACATACGAGCCGGAAGCATAAAGTGTAAAGCCTGGGGTGCCTAATGAGTGAGCTAACTCA
CATTAATTGCGTTGCGCTCACTGCCCGCTTTCCAGTCGGGAAACCTGTCGTGCCAGCTGCATTAATGAAT
CGGCCAACGCGCGGGGAGAGGCGGTTTGCGTATTGGGCGCTCTTCCGCTTCCTCGCTCACTGACTCGCTG
CGCTCGGTCGTTCGGCTGCGGCGAGCGGTATCAGCTCACTCAAAGGCGGTAATACGGTTATCCACAGAAT
CAGGGGATAACGCAGGAAAGAACATGTGAGCAAAAGGCCAGCAAAAGGCCAGGAACCGTAAAAAGGCCGC
GTTGCTGGCGTTTTTCCATAGGCTCCGCCCCCCTGACGAGCATCACAAAAATCGACGCTCAAGTCAGAGG
TGGCGAAACCCGACAGGACTATAAAGATACCAGGCGTTTCCCCCTGGAAGCTCCCTCGTGCGCTCTCCTG
TTCCGACCCTGCCGCTTACCGGATACCTGTCCGCCTTTCTCCCTTCGGGAAGCGTGGCGCTTTCTCATAG
CTCACGCTGTAGGTATCTCAGTTCGGTGTAGGTCGTTCGCTCCAAGCTGGGCTGTGTGCACGAACCCCCC
GTTCAGCCCGACCGCTGCGCCTTATCCGGTAACTATCGTCTTGAGTCCAACCCGGTAAGACACGACTTAT
CGCCACTGGCAGCAGCCACTGGTAACAGGATTAGCAGAGCGAGGTATGTAGGCGGTGCTACAGAGTTCTT
GAAGTGGTGGCCTAACTACGGCTACACTAGAAGAACAGTATTTGGTATCTGCGCTCTGCTGAAGCCAGTT
ACCTTCGGAAAAAGAGTTGGTAGCTCTTGATCCGGCAAACAAACCACCGCTGGTAGCGGTGGTTTTTTTG
TTTGCAAGCAGCAGATTACGCGCAGAAAAAAAGGATCTCAAGAAGATCCTTTGATCTTTTCTACGGGGTC
TGACGCTCAGTGGAACGAAAACTCACGTTAAGGGATTTTGGTCATGAGATTATCAAAAAGGATCTTCACC
TAGATCCTTTTAAATTAAAAATGAAGTTTTAAATCAATCTAAAGTATATATGAGTAAACTTGGTCTGACA
GTTACCAATGCTTAATCAGTGAGGCACCTATCTCAGCGATCTGTCTATTTCGTTCATCCATAGTTGCCTG
ACTCCCCGTCGTGTAGATAACTACGATACGGGAGGGCTTACCATCTGGCCCCAGTGCTGCAATGATACCG
CGAGACCCACGCTCACCGGCTCCAGATTTATCAGCAATAAACCAGCCAGCCGGAAGGGCCGAGCGCAGAA
GTGGTCCTGCAACTTTATCCGCCTCCATCCAGTCTATTAATTGTTGCCGGGAAGCTAGAGTAAGTAGTTC
GCCAGTTAATAGTTTGCGCAACGTTGTTGCCATTGCTACAGGCATCGTGGTGTCACGCTCGTCGTTTGGT
ATGGCTTCATTCAGCTCCGGTTCCCAACGATCAAGGCGAGTTACATGATCCCCCATGTTGTGCAAAAAAG
CGGTTAGCTCCTTCGGTCCTCCGATCGTTGTCAGAAGTAAGTTGGCCGCAGTGTTATCACTCATGGTTAT
GGCAGCACTGCATAATTCTCTTACTGTCATGCCATCCGTAAGATGCTTTTCTGTGACTGGTGAGTACTCA
ACCAAGTCATTCTGAGAATAGTGTATGCGGCGACCGAGTTGCTCTTGCCCGGCGTCAATACGGGATAATA
CCGCGCCACATAGCAGAACTTTAAAAGTGCTCATCATTGGAAAACGTTCTTCGGGGCGAAAACTCTCAAG
GATCTTACCGCTGTTGAGATCCAGTTCGATGTAACCCACTCGTGCACCCAACTGATCTTCAGCATCTTTT
ACTTTCACCAGCGTTTCTGGGTGAGCAAAAACAGGAAGGCAAAATGCCGCAAAAAAGGGAATAAGGGCGA
CACGGAAATGTTGAATACTCATACTCTTCCTTTTTCAATATTATTGAAGCATTTATCAGGGTTATTGTCT
CATGAGCGGATACATATTTGAATGTATTTAGAAAAATAAACAAATAGGGGTTCCGCGCACATTTCCCCGA
AAAGTGCCACCTGACGTCTAAGAAACCATTATTATCATGACATTAACCTATAAAAATAGGCGTATCACGA
GGCCCTTTCGTCTCGCGCGTTTCGGTGATGACGGTGAAAACCTCTGACACATGCAGCTCCCGGAGACGGT
CACAGCTTGTCTGTAAGCGGATGCCGGGAGCAGACAAGCCC
